Addgene plasmid #207146: FKBP12-CB2x2-mTagBFP2-HAx2
Purpose: Tandem calcium-buffer with rapalog dimerizer
Depositing lab: Antony Galione. Depositing organization: University of Oxford. Publication: NAADP-regulated two-pore channels drive phagocytosis through endo-lysosomal Ca(2+) nanodomains, calcineurin and dynamin. Davis LC, Morgan AJ, Galione A. EMBO J. 2020 Jul 15;39(14):e104058. doi: 10.15252/embj.2019104058. Epub 2020 Jun 8. PubMed 32510172.
Backbone
  Vector backbone: pEGFP
  Backbone size w/o insert (bp): 4000
  Vector type: Mammalian Expression
Growth in bacteria
  Bacterial resistance: Kanamycin, 50 μg/mL
  Growth temperature: 37°C
  Growth strain: DH5alpha
  Copy number: High Copy
Gene/Insert
  Gene/Insert name: Calbindin-2
  Species: H. sapiens (human)
  Insert size (bp): 813
  GenBank ID: BC015484
  Entrez Gene: CALB2 (a.k.a. CAB29, CAL2, CR)
  Promoter: CMV
  Tag / fusion protein: FKBP12 (N terminal on insert); mTagBFP2 (C terminal on insert); HA (C terminal on insert)
  Cloning method: Gibson Cloning
  Sequencing primers: 5′ CAACGGGACTTTCCAAAATG; 3′ GAAATTTGTGATGCTATTGC
Terms and licenses: Academic/Nonprofit Terms; Industry Terms: Not Available to Industry
How to cite: FKBP12-CB2x2-mTagBFP2-HAx2 was a gift from Antony Galione (Addgene plasmid # 207146 ; http://n2t.net/addgene:207146 ; RRID:Addgene_207146)
