[The description below was written by a language model from this plasmid's Addgene catalogue record and pLannotate feature annotations shown in this document.]
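Description:
FKBP12-CB2x2-mTagBFP2-HAx2 is a mammalian expression plasmid of about 6.8 kb built on a pEGFP-type backbone. It is propagated in E. coli from a high-copy ColE1/pUC origin under kanamycin selection. The NeoR/KanR (Tn5 aminoglycoside phosphotransferase) gene sits behind tandem bacterial (bla) and SV40 early promoters and ends with an HSV TK polyadenylation signal, so the same marker can in principle support G418 selection in mammalian cells. An f1 origin is also present. A few short annotated fragments (ble, bGH poly(A), SV40 large T antigen) appear to be backbone remnants or partial matches rather than functional parts.

The payload is a single fusion open reading frame driven by the CMV immediate-early enhancer/promoter and terminated by the SV40 poly(A) signal. Reading from the N terminus it encodes human FKBP12 (FKBP1A), two tandem 813-bp copies of calbindin-2 (calretinin, CALB2), the blue fluorescent protein mTagBFP2 and HA epitope tags; the name indicates two copies, and the annotation tool picks up only a partial match to a 3xHA tag. The catalogue lists the insert as human CALB2, although the automated annotation matched the rat orthologue, which probably reflects database coverage rather than a different species. Calretinin is an EF-hand calcium-binding protein, so the duplicated unit acts as a genetically encoded calcium buffer. The FKBP12 domain allows rapalog-induced dimerisation with a partner carrying a matching FRB-type domain, which is not part of this plasmid. This should let the buffer be recruited on demand to a chosen subcellular site, with BFP fluorescence and HA staining reporting expression and localisation. The associated study concerns endo-lysosomal calcium nanodomains in phagocytosis, consistent with use for locally damping calcium signals.
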