Features (pLannotate 1.2.2; 18 found; start..end, strand, type, name):
     61..364     +  enhancer       CMV enhancer: human cytomegalovirus immediate early enhancer
    365..568     +  promoter       CMV promoter: human cytomegalovirus (CMV) immediate early promoter
    591..618     +  misc_feature   MCS (fragment): multiple cloning site
    622..945     +  CDS            FKBP1A: FKB1A_HUMAN - Also known as FKBP1, FKBP12. Experimental evidence at protein level: Swiss-Prot protein existence level 1. Keeps in an inactive conformation TGFBR1, the TGF-beta type I serine/threonine kinase receptor, preventing TGF-beta receptor activation in absence of ligand. Recruits SMAD7 to ACVR1B which prevents the association of SMAD2 and SMAD3 with the activin receptor complex, thereby blocking the activin signal. May modulate the RYR1 calcium channel activity. PPIases accelerate the folding of proteins. It catalyzes the cis-trans isomerization of proline imidic peptide bonds in oligop
    985..1797    +  CDS            Calb2: CALB2_RAT - Experimental evidence at protein level: Swiss-Prot protein existence level 1. Calretinin is a calcium-binding protein which is abundant in auditory neurons. From Rattus norvegicus (Rat).
   1834..2646    +  CDS            Calb2: CALB2_RAT - Experimental evidence at protein level: Swiss-Prot protein existence level 1. Calretinin is a calcium-binding protein which is abundant in auditory neurons. From Rattus norvegicus (Rat).
   2668..3368    +  CDS            TagBFP (fragment): monomeric blue fluorescent protein mammalian codon-optimized
   3400..3422    +  CDS            3xHA (fragment): three tandem HA epitope tags
   3440..3523    +  CDS            large T antigen (fragment): large T antigen from SV40 (simian virus 40)
   3546..3667    +  polyA_signal   SV40 poly(A) signal: SV40 polyadenylation signal
   3701..4129    -  rep_origin     f1 ori (sequence partly withheld): f1 bacteriophage origin of replication; arrow indicates direction of (+) strand synthesis
   4156..4260    +  promoter       AmpR promoter: bla
   4262..4619    +  promoter       SV40 promoter: SV40 enhancer and early promoter
   4654..5448    +  CDS            NeoR/KanR: aminoglycoside phosphotransferase from Tn5; aph(3')-II (or nptII); confers resistance to neomycin, kanamycin, and G418 (Geneticin®)
   5469..5621    +  CDS            ble (fragment): BLE_KLEPN - Experimental evidence at protein level: Swiss-Prot protein existence level 1. Binding protein with a strong affinity to the bleomycin family of antibiotics. Binds to CL990; an antimitotic-antibiotic compound. From Klebsiella pneumoniae.
   5680..5727    +  polyA_signal   HSV TK poly(A) signal: herpes simplex virus thymidine kinase polyadenylation signal (Cole and Stacy, 1985)
   5818..5834    -  polyA_signal   bGH poly(A) signal (fragment): bovine growth hormone polyadenylation signal
   6056..6644    +  rep_origin     ori: high-copy-number ColE1/pMB1/pBR322/pUC origin of replication
>Addgene plasmid #207146 | FKBP12-CB2x2-mTagBFP2-HAx2 | addgene full sequence | sequence record 413478 | Addgene NGS Result
TAGTTATTAATAGTAATCAATTACGGGGTCATTAGTTCATAGCCCATATATGGAGTTCCGCGTTACATAA
CTTACGGTAAATGGCCCGCCTGGCTGACCGCCCAACGACCCCCGCCCATTGACGTCAATAATGACGTATG
TTCCCATAGTAACGCCAATAGGGACTTTCCATTGACGTCAATGGGTGGAGTATTTACGGTAAACTGCCCA
CTTGGCAGTACATCAAGTGTATCATATGCCAAGTACGCCCCCTATTGACGTCAATGACGGTAAATGGCCC
GCCTGGCATTATGCCCAGTACATGACCTTATGGGACTTTCCTACTTGGCAGTACATCTACGTATTAGTCA
TCGCTATTACCATGGTGATGCGGTTTTGGCAGTACATCAATGGGCGTGGATAGCGGTTTGACTCACGGGG
ATTTCCAAGTCTCCACCCCATTGACGTCAATGGGAGTTTGTTTTGGCACCAAAATCAACGGGACTTTCCA
AAATGTCGTAACAACTCCGCCCCATTGACGCAAATGGGCGGTAGGCGTGTACGGTGGGAGGTCTATATAA
GCAGAGCTGGTTTAGTGAACCGTCAGATCCGCTAGCGCTACCGGACTCAGATCTCGAGACCATGGGAGTG
CAGGTGGAAACCATCTCCCCAGGAGACGGGCGCACCTTCCCCAAGCGCGGCCAGACCTGCGTGGTGCACT
ACACCGGGATGCTTGAAGATGGAAAGAAATTTGATTCCTCCCGGGACAGAAACAAGCCCTTTAAGTTTAT
GCTAGGCAAGCAGGAGGTGATCCGAGGCTGGGAAGAAGGGGTTGCCCAGATGAGTGTGGGTCAGAGAGCC
AAACTGACTATATCTCCAGATTATGCCTATGGTGCCACTGGGCACCCAGGCATCATCCCACCACATGCCA
CTCTCGTCTTCGATGTGGAGCTTCTAAAACTGGAAGCTCGAGGCGCAGCAGCGGGAGCAGGAGGAGCAGC
TAGCATGGCTGGCCCGCAGCAGCAGCCCCCTTACCTGCACCTGGCCGAGCTGACGGCGTCCCAGTTCCTG
GAAATATGGAAGCACTTTGACGCAGACGGAAATGGGTATATTGAAGGTAAAGAGCTAGAAAACTTTTTCC
AAGAGCTGGAGAAGGCAAGGAAAGGCTCTGGCATGATGTCAAAGAGTGACAACTTTGGAGAAAAGATGAA
GGAGTTCATGCAGAAGTATGATAAAAACTCAGATGGGAAAATCGAGATGGCAGAGCTGGCGCAGATCCTG
CCAACCGAAGAGAACTTCCTTCTGTGCTTCAGGCAGCACGTGGGCTCCAGCACCGAGTTTATGGAGGCTT
GGCGGAAGTACGACACAGACAGGAGTGGCTACATCGAAGCCAATGAGCTCAAGGGATTCCTGTCAGACCT
GCTGAAGAAGGCGAACCGGCCGTACGATGAGCCCAAGCTCCAGGAATACACCCAAACCATACTACGGATG
TTTGACTTGAACGGGGATGGCAAATTGGGCCTCTCAGAGATGTCCCGACTCCTGCCTGTCCAGGAAAACT
TCCTGCTTAAATTTCAGGGCATGAAGCTGACCTCAGAGGAGTTTAACGCGATCTTCACATTTTACGACAA
GGATAGAAGCGGCTACATTGACGAGCATGAGCTGGATGCCCTTTTGAAGGATCTGTACGAGAAAAACAAA
AAGGAAATGAATATTCAACAGCTCACCAACTACAGAAAGAGCGTCATGTCCTTGGCAGAGGCAGGGAAGC
TCTACCGCAAGGACCTGGAGATTGTGCTCTGCAGCGAGCCCCCCATGGGGGATCCACCGGTCGCCACCGT
CGACGGTACCACCATGGCTGGCCCGCAGCAGCAGCCCCCTTACCTGCACCTGGCCGAGCTGACGGCGTCC
CAGTTCCTGGAAATATGGAAGCACTTTGACGCAGACGGAAATGGGTATATTGAAGGTAAAGAGCTAGAAA
ACTTTTTCCAAGAGCTGGAGAAGGCAAGGAAAGGCTCTGGCATGATGTCAAAGAGTGACAACTTTGGAGA
AAAGATGAAGGAGTTCATGCAGAAGTATGATAAAAACTCAGATGGGAAAATCGAGATGGCAGAGCTGGCG
CAGATCCTGCCAACCGAAGAGAACTTCCTTCTGTGCTTCAGGCAGCACGTGGGCTCCAGCACCGAGTTTA
TGGAGGCTTGGCGGAAGTACGACACAGACAGGAGTGGCTACATCGAAGCCAATGAGCTCAAGGGATTCCT
GTCAGACCTGCTGAAGAAGGCGAACCGGCCGTACGATGAGCCCAAGCTCCAGGAATACACCCAAACCATA
CTACGGATGTTTGACTTGAACGGGGATGGCAAATTGGGCCTCTCAGAGATGTCCCGACTCCTGCCTGTCC
AGGAAAACTTCCTGCTTAAATTTCAGGGCATGAAGCTGACCTCAGAGGAGTTTAACGCGATCTTCACATT
TTACGACAAGGATAGAAGCGGCTACATTGACGAGCATGAGCTGGATGCCCTTTTGAAGGATCTGTACGAG
AAAAACAAAAAGGAAATGAATATTCAACAGCTCACCAACTACAGAAAGAGCGTCATGTCCTTGGCAGAGG
CAGGGAAGCTCTACCGCAAGGACCTGGAGATTGTGCTCTGCAGCGAGCCCCCCATGGGGGATCCACCGGT
CGCCACCATGAGCGAGCTGATTAAGGAGAACATGCACATGAAGCTGTACATGGAGGGCACCGTGGACAAC
CATCACTTCAAGTGCACATCCGAGGGCGAAGGCAAGCCCTACGAGGGCACCCAGACCATGAGAATCAAGG
TGGTCGAGGGCGGCCCTCTCCCCTTCGCCTTCGACATCCTGGCTACTAGCTTCCTCTACGGCAGCAAGAC
CTTCATCAACCACACCCAGGGCATCCCCGACTTCTTCAAGCAGTCCTTCCCTGAGGGCTTCACATGGGAG
AGAGTCACCACATACGAAGACGGGGGCGTGCTGACCGCTACCCAGGACACCAGCCTCCAGGACGGCTGCC
TCATCTACAACGTCAAGATCAGAGGGGTGAACTTCACATCCAACGGCCCTGTGATGCAGAAGAAAACACT
CGGCTGGGAGGCCTTCACCGAGACGCTGTACCCCGCTGACGGCGGCCTGGAAGGCAGAAACGACATGGCC
CTGAAGCTCGTGGGCGGGAGCCATCTGATCGCAAACGCCAAGACCACATATAGATCCAAGAAACCCGCTA
AGAACCTCAAGATGCCTGGCGTCTACTATGTGGACTACAGACTGGAAAGAATCAAGGAGGCCAACAACGA
GACCTACGTCGAGCAGCACGAGGTGGCAGTGGCCAGATACTGCGACCTCCCTAGCAAACTGGGGCACAAG
CTTAATTACCCTTACGATGTGCCTGACTACGCCCCCTACCCCTACGACGTGCCCGATTATGCTTAAGGCC
GCGACTCTAGATCATAATCAGCCATACCACATTTGTAGAGGTTTTACTTGCTTTAAAAAACCTCCCACAC
CTCCCCCTGAACCTGAAACATAAAATGAATGCAATTGTTGTTGTTAACTTGTTTATTGCAGCTTATAATG
GTTACAAATAAAGCAATAGCATCACAAATTTCACAAATAAAGCATTTTTTTCACTGCATTCTAGTTGTGG
TTTGTCCAAACTCATCAATGTATCTTAAGGCGTAAATTGTAAGCGTTAATATTTTGTTAAAATTCGCGTT
AAATTTTTGTTAAATCAGCTCATTTTTTAACCAATAGGCCGAAATCGGCAAAATCCCTTATAAATCAAAA
GAATAGACCGAGATAGGGT
[37 nt withheld, positions 3800-3836]
AAAGAACGTGGACTCCAACGTCAAAGG
[49 nt withheld, positions 3864-3912]
T
[91 nt withheld, positions 3914-4004]
G
[124 nt withheld, positions 4006-4129]
CAGGTGGCACTTTTCGGGGAAATGTGCGCGGAACCCCTATTTGTTTATTTTTCTAAATACATTCAAATAT
GTATCCGCTCATGAGACAATAACCCTGATAAATGCTTCAATAATATTGAAAAAGGAAGAGTCCTGAGGCG
GAAAGAACCAGCTGTGGAATGTGTGTCAGTTAGGGTGTGGAAAGTCCCCAGGCTCCCCAGCAGGCAGAAG
TATGCAAAGCATGCATCTCAATTAGTCAGCAACCAGGTGTGGAAAGTCCCCAGGCTCCCCAGCAGGCAGA
AGTATGCAAAGCATGCATCTCAATTAGTCAGCAACCATAGTCCCGCCCCTAACTCCGCCCATCCCGCCCC
TAACTCCGCCCAGTTCCGCCCATTCTCCGCCCCATGGCTGACTAATTTTTTTTATTTATGCAGAGGCCGA
GGCCGCCTCGGCCTCTGAGCTATTCCAGAAGTAGTGAGGAGGCTTTTTTGGAGGCCTAGGCTTTTGCAAA
GATCGATCAAGAGACAGGATGAGGATCGTTTCGCATGATTGAACAAGATGGATTGCACGCAGGTTCTCCG
GCCGCTTGGGTGGAGAGGCTATTCGGCTATGACTGGGCACAACAGACAATCGGCTGCTCTGATGCCGCCG
TGTTCCGGCTGTCAGCGCAGGGGCGCCCGGTTCTTTTTGTCAAGACCGACCTGTCCGGTGCCCTGAATGA
ACTGCAAGACGAGGCAGCGCGGCTATCGTGGCTGGCCACGACGGGCGTTCCTTGCGCAGCTGTGCTCGAC
GTTGTCACTGAAGCGGGAAGGGACTGGCTGCTATTGGGCGAAGTGCCGGGGCAGGATCTCCTGTCATCTC
ACCTTGCTCCTGCCGAGAAAGTATCCATCATGGCTGATGCAATGCGGCGGCTGCATACGCTTGATCCGGC
TACCTGCCCATTCGACCACCAAGCGAAACATCGCATCGAGCGAGCACGTACTCGGATGGAAGCCGGTCTT
GTCGATCAGGATGATCTGGACGAAGAGCATCAGGGGCTCGCGCCAGCCGAACTGTTCGCCAGGCTCAAGG
CGAGCATGCCCGACGGCGAGGATCTCGTCGTGACCCATGGCGATGCCTGCTTGCCGAATATCATGGTGGA
AAATGGCCGCTTTTCTGGATTCATCGACTGTGGCCGGCTGGGTGTGGCGGACCGCTATCAGGACATAGCG
TTGGCTACCCGTGATATTGCTGAAGAGCTTGGCGGCGAATGGGCTGACCGCTTCCTCGTGCTTTACGGTA
TCGCCGCTCCCGATTCGCAGCGCATCGCCTTCTATCGCCTTCTTGACGAGTTCTTCTGAGCGGGACTCTG
GGGTTCGAAATGACCGACCAAGCGACGCCCAACCTGCCATCACGAGATTTCGATTCCACCGCCGCCTTCT
ATGAAAGGTTGGGCTTCGGAATCGTTTTCCGGGACGCCGGCTGGATGATCCTCCAGCGCGGGGATCTCAT
GCTGGAGTTCTTCGCCCACCCTAGGGGGAGGCTAACTGAAACACGGAAGGAGACAATACCGGAAGGAACC
CGCGCTATGACGGCAATAAAAAGACAGAATAAAACGCACGGTGTTGGGTCGTTTGTTCATAAACGCGGGG
TTCGGTCCCAGGGCTGGCACTCTGTCGATACCCCACCGAGACCCCATTGGGGCCAATACGCCCGCGTTTC
TTCCTTTTCCCCACCCCACCCCCCAAGTTCGGGTGAAGGCCCAGGGCTCGCAGCCAACGTCGGGGCGGCA
GGCCCTGCCATAGCCTCAGGTTACTCATATATACTTTAGATTGATTTAAAACTTCATTTTTAATTTAAAA
GGATCTAGGTGAAGATCCTTTTTGATAATCTCATGACCAAAATCCCTTAACGTGAGTTTTCGTTCCACTG
AGCGTCAGACCCCGTAGAAAAGATCAAAGGATCTTCTTGAGATCCTTTTTTTCTGCGCGTAATCTGCTGC
TTGCAAACAAAAAAACCACCGCTACCAGCGGTGGTTTGTTTGCCGGATCAAGAGCTACCAACTCTTTTTC
CGAAGGTAACTGGCTTCAGCAGAGCGCAGATACCAAATACTGTTCTTCTAGTGTAGCCGTAGTTAGGCCA
CCACTTCAAGAACTCTGTAGCACCGCCTACATACCTCGCTCTGCTAATCCTGTTACCAGTGGCTGCTGCC
AGTGGCGATAAGTCGTGTCTTACCGGGTTGGACTCAAGACGATAGTTACCGGATAAGGCGCAGCGGTCGG
GCTGAACGGGGGGTTCGTGCACACAGCCCAGCTTGGAGCGAACGACCTACACCGAACTGAGATACCTACA
GCGTGAGCTATGAGAAAGCGCCACGCTTCCCGAAGGGAGAAAGGCGGACAGGTATCCGGTAAGCGGCAGG
GTCGGAACAGGAGAGCGCACGAGGGAGCTTCCAGGGGGAAACGCCTGGTATCTTTATAGTCCTGTCGGGT
TTCGCCACCTCTGACTTGAGCGTCGATTTTTGTGATGCTCGTCAGGGGGGCGGAGCCTATGGAAAAACGC
CAGCAACGCGGCCTTTTTACGGTTCCTGGCCTTTTGCTGGCCTTTTGCTCACATGTTCTTTCCTGCGTTA
TCCCCTGATTCTGTGGATAACCGTATTACCGCCATGCAT
